>Addgene plasmid #58283 | pERB127 | depositor full sequence | sequence record 89792 | pERB127 sequence 11556 bps
AAGCTTAATAAACACGGAAGGAGACAATACCGGAAGGAACCCGCGCTATGACGGCAATAAAAAGACAGAA
TAAAACGCACGGGTGTTGGGTCGTTTGTTCATAAACGCGGGGTTCGGTCCCAGGGCTGGCACTCTGTCGA
TACCCCACCGAGACCCCATTGGGGCCAATACGCCCGCGTTTCTTCCTTTTCCCCACCCCACCCCCCAAGT
TCGGGTGAAGGCCCAGGGCTCGCAGCCAACGTCGGGGCGGCAGGCCCTGCCATAGCCACTGGCCCCGTGG
GTTAGGGACGGGGTCCCCCATTCGAGAATAAATAACTTCGTATAAAGTATCCTATACGAAGTTATCACCC
TGCAGTACGTATCCGGTAGCCTTGCAGAAGTTGGTCGTGAGGCACTGGGCAGGTAAGTATCAAGGTTACA
AGACAGGTTTAAGGAGACCAATAGAAACTGGGCTTGTCGAGACAGAGAAGACTCTTGCGTTTCGGTCGAC
TTCTAGAGCTCTGGAGGCTTGCTGAAGGCTGTATGCTGATATGGATTCATGTGCACATGGTTTTGGCCAC
TGACTGACCATGTGCATGAATCCATATCAGGACACAAGGCCTGTTACTAGCACTCACATGGAACAAATGG
CCGAATTCGGCGCTAGCTGCTGATATCGCATACGCGTGGACCAGATAGGCACCTATTGGTCTTACTGACA
TCCACTTTGCCTTTCTCTCCACAGGTGTCGGTACCGCGGGCCCGGGATCCACCGGCGCGCCACCATGTCT
GTGGATCCAATGACCTACGAGGCCCAGTTCTTTGGCTTCACGCCACAAACGTGCATGCTTCGGATCTACA
TTGCATTTCAAGACTACCTATTTGAAGTGATGCAGGCCGTTGAACAGGTTATTCTGAAGAAGCTGGATGG
CATCCCAGACTGTGACATTAGCCCAGTGCAGATTCGCAAATGCACAGAGAAGTTTCTTTGCTTCATGAAA
GGACATTTTGATAACCTTTTTAGCAAAATGGAGCAACTGTTTTTGCAGCTGATTTTACGTATTCCCTCAA
ACATCTTGCTTCCTGAAGATAAATGTAAGGAGACACCTTATAGTGAGGAAGATTTTCAGCATCTCCAGAA
AGAAATTGAACAGTTACAGGAGAAGTACAAGACTGAATTATGTACTAAGCAGGCCCTTCTTGCAGAATTA
GAAGAGCAAAAAATTGTTCAGGCCAAACTCAAACAGACGTTGACTTTCTTTGATGAGCTTCATAATGTTG
GCAGAGATCATGGGACTAGTGATTTTAGGGAGAGTTTAGTATCCCTGGTTCAGAACTCCAGAAAACTACA
GAACATTAGAGACAATGTGGAAAAGGAATCGAAACGACTGAAAATATCTATGCTAGCAGTCGCCACCATG
GTGAGCAAGGGCGAGGAGCTGTTCACCGGGGTGGTGCCCATCCTGGTCGAGCTGGACGGCGACGTAAACG
GCCACAAGTTCAGCGTGTCCGGCGAGGGCGAGGGCGATGCCACCTACGGCAAGCTGACCCTGAAGTTCAT
CTGCACCACCGGCAAGCTGCCCGTGCCCTGGCCCACCCTCGTGACCACCCTGACCTACGGCGTGCAGTGC
TTCAGCCGCTACCCCGACCACATGAAGCAGCACGACTTCTTCAAGTCCGCCATGCCCGAAGGCTACGTCC
AGGAGCGCACCATCTTCTTCAAGGACGACGGCAACTACAAGACCCGCGCCGAGGTGAAGTTCGAGGGCGA
CACCCTGGTGAACCGCATCGAGCTGAAGGGCATCGACTTCAAGGAGGACGGCAACATCCTGGGGCACAAG
CTGGAGTACAACTACAACAGCCACAACGTCTATATCATGGCCGACAAGCAGAAGAACGGCATCAAGGTGA
ACTTCAAGATCCGCCACAACATCGAGGACGGCAGCGTGCAGCTCGCCGACCACTACCAGCAGAACACCCC
CATCGGCGACGGCCCCGTGCTGCTGCCCGACAACCACTACCTGAGCACCCAGTCCGCCCTGAGCAAAGAC
CCCAACGAGAAGCGCGATCACATGGTCCTGCTGGAGTTCGTGACCGCCGCCGGGATCACTCTCGGCATGG
ACGAGCTGTACAAGGGTGGTGAATTCTCTAGAGGAGTGCAGGTGGAAACCATCTCCCCAGGAGACGGGCG
CACCTTCCCCAAGCGCGGCCAGACCTGCGTGGTGCACTACACCGGGATGCTTGAAGATGGAAAGAAATTT
GATTCCTCCCGGGACAGAAACAAGCCCTTTAAGTTTATGCTAGGCAAGCAGGAGGTGATCCGAGGCTGGG
AAGAAGGGGTTGCCCAGATGAGTGTGGGTCAGAGAGCCAAACTGACTATATCTCCAGATTATGCCTATGG
TGCCACTGGGCACCCAGGCATCATCCCACCACATGCCACTCTCGTCTTCGATGTGGAGCTTCTAAAACTG
GAAACTAGAGGCGTGCAGGTCGAGACCATCAGCCCCGGCGACGGCCGCACCTTTCCCAAGAGAGGCCAGA
CTTGCGTGGTCCACTACACCGGCATGCTGGAGGACGGCAAGAAGTTCGACAGCAGCCGCGACCGCAACAA
GCCCTTCAAGTTCATGCTGGGCAAACAGGAAGTGATCCGCGGCTGGGAGGAAGGCGTGGCTCAGATGAGC
GTGGGGCAGCGGGCCAAGCTGACCATCAGCCCCGACTATGCCTACGGCGCCACCGGCCACCCCGGCATCA
TCCCCCCCCACGCCACCCTGGTGTTCGACGTGGAGCTGCTGAAGCTGGAGACTAGTGAATTCGGAGTGCA
GGTGGAAACCATCTCCCCAGGAGACGGGCGCACCTTCCCCAAGCGCGGCCAGACCTGCGTGGTGCACTAC
ACCGGGATGCTTGAAGATGGAAAGAAATTTGATTCCTCCCGGGACAGAAACAAGCCCTTTAAGTTTATGC
TAGGCAAGCAGGAGGTGATCCGAGGCTGGGAAGAAGGGGTTGCCCAGATGAGTGTGGGTCAGAGAGCCAA
ACTGACTATATCTCCAGATTATGCCTATGGTGCCACTGGGCACCCAGGCATCATCCCACCACATGCCACT
CTCGTCTTCGATGTGGAGCTTCTAAAACTGGAATGATCTAGAGGGCCCTATTCTCCGGATAACCGGAGGT
GCAGGCTGCCTATGCATGTTAACAATTGCATCGATAAGCTTGATATCGAATTCCTGCAGCCCGGGGGATC
CGCCCCTCTCCCTCCCCCCCCCCTAACGTTACTGGCCGAAGCCGCTTGGAATAAGGCCGGTGTGCGTTTG
TCTATATGTTATTTTCCACCATATTGCCGTCTTTTGGCAATGTGAGGGCCCGGAAACCTGGCCCTGTCTT
CTTGACGAGCATTCCTAGGGGTCTTTCCCCTCTCGCCAAAGGAATGCAAGGTCTGTTGAATGTCGTGAAG
GAAGCAGTTCCTCTGGAAGCTTCTTGAAGACAAACAACGTCTGTAGCGACCCTTTGCAGGCAGCGGAACC
CCCCACCTGGCGACAGGTGCCTCTGCGGCCAAAAGCCACGTGTATAAGATACACCTGCAAAGGCGGCACA
ACCCCAGTGCCACGTTGTGAGTTGGATAGTTGTGGAAAGAGTCAAATGGCTCTCCTCAAGCGTATTCAAC
AAGGGGCTGAAGGATGCCCAGAAGGTACCCCATTGTATGGGATCTGATCTGGGGCCTCGGTACACATGCT
TTACATGTGTTTAGTCGAGGTTAAAAAAACGTCTAGGCCCCCCGAACCACGGGGACGTGGTTTTCCTTTG
AAAAACACGATGATAATATGGCCACAACCATGACCGAGTACAAGCCCACGGTGCGCCTCGCCACCCGCGA
CGACGTCCCCCGGGCCGTACGCACCCTCGCCGCCGCGTTCGCCGACTACCCCGCCACGCGCCACACCGTC
GACCCGGACCGCCACATCGAGCGGGTCACCGAGCTGCAAGAACTCTTCCTCACGCGCGTCGGGCTCGACA
TCGGCAAGGTGTGGGTCGCGGACGACGGCGCCGCGGTGGCGGTCTGGACCACGCCGGAGAGCGTCGAAGC
GGGGGCGGTGTTCGCCGAGATCGGCCCGCGCATGGCCGAGTTGAGCGGTTCCCGGCTGGCCGCGCAGCAA
CAGATGGAAGGCCTCCTGGCGCCGCACCGGCCCAAGGAGCCCGCGTGGTTCCTGGCCACCGTCGGCGTGT
CGCCCGACCACCAGGGCAAGGGTCTGGGCAGCGCCGTCGTGCTCCCCGGAGTGGAGGCGGCCGAGCGCGC
CGGGGTGCCCGCCTTCCTGGAGACCTCCGCGCCCCGCAACCTCCCCTTCTACGAGCGGCTCGGCTTCACC
GTCACCGCCGACGTCGAGGTGCCCGAAGGACCGCGCACCTGGTGCATGACCCGCAAGCCCGGTGCCTAGC
CGGAGACCGAAAGGAGCGCACGACCCCATGGCTCCGACCGAAGCCGACCCGGGCGGCCCCGCCGACCCCG
CACCCGCCCCCGAGGCCCACCGACTCTAGAGCTCGCTGATCAGCCTCGACTGTGCCTTCTAGTTGCCAGC
CATCTGTTGTTTGCCCCTCCCCCGTGCCTTCCTTGACCCTGGAAGGTGCCACTCCCACTGTCCTTTCCTA
ATAAAATGAGGAAATTGCATCGCATTGTCTGAGTAGGTGTCATTCTATTCTGGGGGGTGGGGTGGGGCAG
GACAGCAAGGGGGAGGATTGGGAAGACAATAGCACTAGTTTCGCGTTAAGATACATTGATGAGTTTGGAC
AAACCACAACTAGAATGCAGTGAAAAAAATGCTTTATTTGTGAAATTTGTGATGCTATTGCTTTATTTGT
AACCATTATAAGCTGCAATAAACAAGTTAACAACAACAATTGCATTCATTTTATGTTTCAGGTTCAGGGG
GAGGTGTGGGAGGTTTTTTAAAGCAAGTAAAACCTCTACAAATGTGGTATGGCTGATTATGATCAGTTAT
CTAGATCCGGTGGATCTATTTACCCGGGGAGCATGTCAAGGTCAAAATCGTCAAGGGCATCGGCTGGGAG
CATGTCTAAGTCAAAATCGTCAAGGGCGTCGGTCGGCCCGCCGCTTTCGCACTTTAGCTGTTTCTCCAGG
CCACATATGATTAGTTCCAGGCCGAAAAGGAAGGCAGGTTCGGCTCCCTGCCGGTCGAACAGCTCAATTG
CTTGTCTCAGAAGTGGGGGCATAGAATCGGTGGTAGGTGTCTCTCTTTCCTCTTTTGCTACTTGATGCTC
CTGTTCCTCCAATACGCAGCCCAGTGTAAAGTGGCCCACGGCGGACAGAGCGTACAGTGCGTTCTCCAGG
GAGAAGCCTTGCTGACACAGGAACGCGAGCTGATTTTCCAGGGTTTCGTACTGTTTCTCTGTTGGGCGGG
TGCCGAGATGCACTTTAGCCCCGTCGCGATGTGAGAGGAGAGCACAGCGGTATGACTTGGCGTTGTTCCG
CAGAAAGTCTTGCCATGACTCGCCTTCCAGGGGGCAGAAGTGGGTATGATGCCTGTCCAGCATCTCGATT
GGCAGGGCATCGAGCAGGGCCCGCTTGTTCTTCACGTGCCAGTACAGGGTAGGCTGCTCAACTCCCAGCT
TTTGAGCGAGTTTCCTTGTCGTCAGGCCTTCGATACCGACACCATTGAGTAATTCCAGAGCTCCGTTTAT
GACTTTGCTCTTGTCCAGCCTAGACATGGTGGCTAGCGTCTAACAAAAAAGCCAAAAACGGCCAGAATTT
AGCGGACAATTTACTAGTCTAACACTGAAAATTACATATTGACCCAAATGATTACATTTCAAAAGGTGCC
TAAAAAACTTCACAAAACACACTCGCCAACCCCGAGCGCATAGTTCAAAACCGGAGCTTCAGCTACTTAA
GAAGATAGGTACATAAAACCGACCAAAGAAACTGACGCCTCACTTATCCCTCCCCTCACCAGAGGTCCGG
CGCCTGTCGATTCAGGAGAGCCTACCCTAGGCCCGAACCCTGCGTCCTGCGACGGAGAAAAGCCTACCGC
ACACCTACCGGCAGGTGGCCCCACCCTGCATTATAAGCCAACAGAACGGGTGACGTCACGACACGACGAG
GGCGCGCGCTCCCAAAGGTACGGGTGCACTGCCCAACGGCACCGCCATAACTGCCGCCCCCGCAACAGAC
GACAAACCGAGTTCTCCAGTCAGTGACAAACTTCACGTCAGGGTCCCCAGATGGTGCCCCAGCCCATCTC
ACCCGAATAAGAGCTTTCCCGCATTAGCGAAGGCCTCAAGACCTTGGGTTCTTGCCGCCCACCATGCCCC
CCACCTTGTTTCAACGACCTCACAGCCCGCCTCACAAGCGTCTTCCATTCAAGACTCGGGAACAGCCGCC
ATTTTGCTGCGCTCCCCCCAACCCCCAGTTCAGGGCAACCTTGCTCGCGGACCCAGACTACAGCCCTTGG
CGGTCTCTCCACACGCTTCCGTCCCACCGAGCGGCCCGGCGGCCACGAAAGCCCCGGCCAGCCCAGCAGC
CCGCTACTCACCAAGTGACGATCACAGCGATCCACAAACAAGAACCGCGACCCAAATCCCGGCTGCGACG
GAACTAGCTGTGCCACACCCGGCGCGTCCTTATATAATCATCGGCGTTCACCGCCCCACGGAGATCCCTC
CGCAGAATCGCCGAGAAGGGACTACTTTTCCTCGCCTGTTCCGCTCTCTGGAAAGAAAACCAGTGCCCTA
GAGTCACCCAAGTCCCGTCCTAAAATGTCCTTCTGCTGATACTGGGGTTCTAAGGCCGAGTCTTATGAGC
AGCGGGCCGCTGTCCTGAGCGTCCGGGCGGAAGGATCAGGACGCTCGCTGCGCCCTTCGTCTGACGTGGC
AGCGCTCGCCGTGAGGAGGGGGGCGCCCGCGGGAGGCGCCAAAACCCGGCGCGGAGGCCACGCGTACTAG
ACGAGTTTACTCCCTATCAGTGATAGAGAACGATGTCGAGTTTACTCCCTATCAGTGATAGAGAACGTAT
GTCGAGTTTACTCCCTATCAGTGATAGAGAACGTATGTCGAGTTTACTCCCTATCAGTGATAGAGAACGT
ATGTCGAGTTTATCCCTATCAGTGATAGAGAACGTATGTCGAGTTTACTCCCTATCAGTGATAGAGAACG
TATGTCGAGGTAGGCGTGTACGGTGGGAGGCCTATATAAGCAGAGCTCGTTTAGTGAACCGTCAGATCGC
ACCGGGTGACTCTCTTAAGGTAGCCTTGCAGAAGTTGGTCGTGAGGCACTGGGCAGGTAAGTATCAAGGT
TACAAGACAGGTTTAAGGAGACCAATAGAAACTGGGCTTGTCGAGACAGAGAAGACTCTTGCGTTTCGGT
CGACTTCTAGAGCTCTGGAGGCTTGCTGAAGGCTGTATGCTAGAGACGTACAGATGCGTCTCACAGGACA
CAAGGCCTGTTACTAGCACTCACATGGAACAAATGGCCGAATTCGGCGCTAGCTGCTGATATCGCATACG
CGTGGACCAGATAGGCACCTATTGGTCTTACTGACATCCACTTTGCCTTTCTCTCCACAGGTGTCGGTAC
CGCGGGCCCGGGATCCACCGGTCACCATGGCTTCTAGAATCCTCTGGCATGAGATGTGGCATGAAGGCCT
GGAAGAGGCATCTCGTTTGTACTTTGGGGAAAGGAACGTGAAAGGCATGTTTGAGGTGCTGGAGCCCTTG
CATGCTATGATGGAACGGGGCCCCCAGACTCTGAAGGAAACATCCTTTAATCAGGCCTATGGTCGAGATT
TAATGGAGGCCCAAGAGTGGTGCAGGAAGTACATGAAATCAGGGAATGTCAAGGACCTCCTCCAAGCCTG
GGACCTCTATTATCATGTGTTCCGACGAATCTCAAAGACTAGTCCGGTCGCCACCATGGTGAGCAAGGGC
GAGGAGGATAACATGGCCATCATCAAGGAGTTCATGCGCTTCAAGGTGCACATGGAGGGCTCCGTGAACG
GCCACGAGTTCGAGATCGAGGGCGAGGGCGAGGGCCGCCCCTACGAGGGCACCCAGACCGCCAAGCTGAA
GGTGACCAAGGGTGGCCCCCTGCCCTTCGCCTGGGACATCCTGTCCCCTCAGTTCATGTACGGCTCCAAG
GCCTACGTGAAGCACCCCGCCGACATCCCCGACTACTTGAAGCTGTCCTTCCCCGAGGGCTTCAAGTGGG
AGCGCGTGATGAACTTCGAGGACGGCGGCGTGGTGACCGTGACCCAGGACTCCTCCCTGCAGGACGGCGA
GTTCATCTACAAGGTGAAGCTGCGCGGCACCAACTTCCCCTCCGACGGCCCCGTAATGCAGAAGAAGACC
ATGGGCTGGGAGGCCTCCTCCGAGCGGATGTACCCCGAGGACGGCGCCCTGAAGGGCGAGATCAAGCAGA
GGCTGAAGCTGAAGGACGGCGGCCACTACGACGCTGAGGTCAAGACCACCTACAAGGCCAAGAAGCCCGT
GCAGCTGCCCGGCGCCTACAACGTCAACATCAAGTTGGACATCACCTCCCACAACGAGGACTACACCATC
GTGGAACAGTACGAACGCGCCGAGGGCCGCCACTCCACCGGCGGCATGGACGAGCTGTATAAGGCCGGCC
TATGATGTACAAGTAAACACTCAGGTGCAGGCTGCCTATCAGAAGGTGGTGGCTGGTGTGGCCAATGCCC
TGGCTCACAAATACCACTGAGATCTTTTTCCCTCTGCCAAAAATTATGGGGACATCATGAAGCCCCTTGA
GCATCTGACTTCTGGCTAATAAAGGAAATTTATTTTCATTGCAATAGTGTGTTGGAATTTTTTGTGTCTC
TCACTCGGAAGGACATATGGGAGGGCAAATCATTTAAAACATCAGAATGAGTATTTGGTTTAGAGTTTGG
CAACATATGCCATATGCTGGCTGCCATGAACAAAGGTGGCTATAAAGAGGTCATCAGTATATGAAACAGC
CCCCTGCTGTCCATTCCTTATTCCATAGAAAAGCCTTGACTTGAGGTTAGATTTTTTTTATATTTTGTTT
TGTGTTATTTTTTTCTTTAACATCCCTAAAATTTTCCTTACATGTTTTACTAGCCAGATTTTTCCTCCTC
TCCTGACTACTCCCAGTCATAGCTGTCCCTCTTCTCTTATGAAGATCCCTCGACCTGAGCGTCGAGCTAG
CATATGGATCCATATAACTTCGTATAATGTATGCTATACGAAGTTATTACGATACCGTCAACTTGTTTAT
TGCAGCTTATAATGGTTACAAATAAAGCAATAGCATCACAAATTTCACAAATAAAGCATTTTTTTCACTG
CATTCTAGTTGTGGTTTGTCCAAACTCATCAATGTATCTTAGGTACCCAGCTTTTGTTCCCTTTAGTGAG
GGTTAATTGCGCGCTTGGCGTAATCATGGTCATAGCTGTTTCCTGTGTGAAATTGTTATCCGCTCACAAT
TCCACACAACATACGAGCCGGAAGCATAAAGTGTAAAGCCTGGGGTGCCTAATGAGTGAGCTAACTCACA
TTAATTGCGTTGCGCTCACTGCCCGCTTTCCAGTCGGGAAACCTGTCGTGCCAGCTGCATTAATGAATCG
GCCAACGCGCGGGGAGAGGCGGTTTGCGTATTGGGCGCTCTTCCGCTTCCTCGCTCACTGACTCGCTGCG
CTCGGTCGTTCGGCTGCGGCGAGCGGTATCAGCTCACTCAAAGGCGGTAATACGGTTATCCACAGAATCA
GGGGATAACGCAGGAAAGAACATGTGAGCAAAAGGCCAGCAAAAGGCCAGGAACCGTAAAAAGGCCGCGT
TGCTGGCGTTTTTCCATAGGCTCCGCCCCCCTGACGAGCATCACAAAAATCGACGCTCAAGTCAGAGGTG
GCGAAACCCGACAGGACTATAAAGATACCAGGCGTTTCCCCCTGGAAGCTCCCTCGTGCGCTCTCCTGTT
CCGACCCTGCCGCTTACCGGATACCTGTCCGCCTTTCTCCCTTCGGGAAGCGTGGCGCTTTCTCATAGCT
CACGCTGTAGGTATCTCAGTTCGGTGTAGGTCGTTCGCTCCAAGCTGGGCTGTGTGCACGAACCCCCCGT
TCAGCCCGACCGCTGCGCCTTATCCGGTAACTATCGTCTTGAGTCCAACCCGGTAAGACACGACTTATCG
CCACTGGCAGCAGCCACTGGTAACAGGATTAGCAGAGCGAGGTATGTAGGCGGTGCTACAGAGTTCTTGA
AGTGGTGGCCTAACTACGGCTACACTAGAAGAACAGTATTTGGTATCTGCGCTCTGCTGAAGCCAGTTAC
CTTCGGAAAAAGAGTTGGTAGCTCTTGATCCGGCAAACAAACCACCGCTGGTAGCGGTGGTTTTTTTGTT
TGCAAGCAGCAGATTACGCGCAGAAAAAAAGGATCTCAAGAAGATCCTTTGATCTTTTCTACGGGGTCTG
ACGCTCAGTGGAACGAAAACTCACGTTAAGGGATTTTGGTCATGAGATTATCAAAAAGGATCTTCACCTA
GATCCTTTTAAATTAAAAATGAAGTTTTAAATCAATCTAAAGTATATATGAGTAAACTTGGTCTGACAGT
TACCAATGCTTAATCAGTGAGGCACCTATCTCAGCGATCTGTCTATTTCGTTCATCCATAGTTGCCTGAC
TCCCCGTCGTGTAGATAACTACGATACGGGAGGGCTTACCATCTGGCCCCAGTGCTGCAATGATACCGCG
AGACCCACGCTCACCGGCTCCAGATTTATCAGCAATAAACCAGCCAGCCGGAAGGGCCGAGCGCAGAAGT
GGTCCTGCAACTTTATCCGCCTCCATCCAGTCTATTAATTGTTGCCGGGAAGCTAGAGTAAGTAGTTCGC
CAGTTAATAGTTTGCGCAACGTTGTTGCCATTGCTACAGGCATCGTGGTGTCACGCTCGTCGTTTGGTAT
GGCTTCATTCAGCTCCGGTTCCCAACGATCAAGGCGAGTTACATGATCCCCCATGTTGTGCAAAAAAGCG
GTTAGCTCCTTCGGTCCTCCGATCGTTGTCAGAAGTAAGTTGGCCGCAGTGTTATCACTCATGGTTATGG
CAGCACTGCATAATTCTCTTACTGTCATGCCATCCGTAAGATGCTTTTCTGTGACTGGTGAGTACTCAAC
CAAGTCATTCTGAGAATAGTGTATGCGGCGACCGAGTTGCTCTTGCCCGGCGTCAATACGGGATAATACC
GCGCCACATAGCAGAACTTTAAAAGTGCTCATCATTGGAAAACGTTCTTCGGGGCGAAAACTCTCAAGGA
TCTTACCGCTGTTGAGATCCAGTTCGATGTAACCCACTCGTGCACCCAACTGATCTTCAGCATCTTTTAC
TTTCACCAGCGTTTCTGGGTGAGCAAAAACAGGAAGGCAAAATGCCGCAAAAAAGGGAATAAGGGCGACA
CGGAAATGTTGAATACTCATACTCTTCCTTTTTCAATATTATTGAAGCATTTATCAGGGTTATTGTCTCA
TGAGCGGATACATATTTGAATGTATTTAGAAAAATAAACAAATAGGGGTTCCGCGCACATTTCCCCGAAA
AGTGCC
Features (pLannotate 1.2.2; 41 found; start..end, strand, type, name):
     52..100     +  polyA_signal   HSV TK poly(A) signal: herpes simplex virus thymidine kinase polyadenylation signal (Cole and Stacy, 1985)
    312..345     -  protein_bind   lox2272: Cre-mediated recombination occurs in the 8-bp core sequence (GGATACTT). lox2272 sites are compatible with each other, but incompatible with loxP or loxN sites (Lee and Saito, 1988). Cre recombinase
    403..483     +  intron         chimeric intron (fragment): chimera between introns from human β-globin and immunoglobulin heavy chain genes
    501..527     +  ncRNA          5' miR-155: sequence upstream of the precursor of mouse miR-155 microRNA (Uva et al., 2013) miRNA
    591..632     +  ncRNA          3' miR-155: sequence downstream of the precursor of mouse miR-155 microRNA (Uva et al., 2013) miRNA
    674..724     +  intron         chimeric intron (fragment): chimera between introns from human β-globin and immunoglobulin heavy chain genes
    729..755     +  misc_feature   MCS (fragment): multiple cloning site
    765..1379    +  CDS            MIS12: MIS12_HUMAN - Experimental evidence at protein level: Swiss-Prot protein existence level 1. Part of the MIS12 complex which is required for normal chromosome alignment and segregation and for kinetochore formation during mitosis (PubMed:12515822, PubMed:15502821, PubMed:16585270). Essential for proper kinetochore microtubule attachments (PubMed:23891108). From Homo sapiens (Human).
   1398..2114    +  CDS            EGFP: EGFP is a basic (constitutively fluorescent) green fluorescent protein published in 1996, derived from Aequorea victoria. It is reported to be a rapidly-maturing weak dimer with moderate acid sensitivity.
   2133..2453    +  CDS            DmrB: F36V mutant of FK506-binding protein FKBP12 binds synthetic ligands that do not bind wild-type FKBP
   2460..2780    +  CDS            FKBP: human FK506-binding protein FKBP12 synthetic gene with alternative codons
   2793..3116    +  CDS            FKBP: human FK506-binding protein FKBP12
   3180..3221    -  misc_feature   MCS (fragment): pBluescript multiple cloning site
   3223..3809    +  misc_feature   IRES2: internal ribosome entry site (IRES) of the encephalomyocarditis virus (EMCV)
   3810..4407    +  CDS            PuroR (fragment): puromycin N-acetyltransferase; pac from Streptomyces alboniger; confers resistance to puromycin
   4438..4503    +  CDS            dmpM (fragment): DMPM_STRAD - Protein inferred from homology: Swiss-Prot protein existence level 3. From Streptomyces alboniger.
   4530..4641    +  polyA_signal   bGH poly(A) signal: bovine growth hormone polyadenylation signal
   4737..4858    -  polyA_signal   SV40 poly(A) signal: SV40 polyadenylation signal
   4881..4965    -  CDS            large T antigen (fragment): large T antigen from SV40 (simian virus 40)
   4990..5697    -  CDS            rtTA3: reverse tetracycline transactivator 3 activates expression from Tet-responsive promoters in the presence of doxycycline
   5708..6919    -  promoter       UbC promoter: human ubiquitin C promoter
   6932..7210    +  promoter       tight TRE promoter (fragment): Tet-responsive promoter PTight, consisting of seven tet operator sequences followed by the minimal CMV promoter
   7267..7347    +  intron         chimeric intron (fragment): chimera between introns from human β-globin and immunoglobulin heavy chain genes
   7365..7391    +  ncRNA          5' miR-155: sequence upstream of the precursor of mouse miR-155 microRNA (Uva et al., 2013) miRNA
   7417..7458    +  ncRNA          3' miR-155: sequence downstream of the precursor of mouse miR-155 microRNA (Uva et al., 2013) miRNA
   7500..7550    +  intron         chimeric intron (fragment): chimera between introns from human β-globin and immunoglobulin heavy chain genes
   7555..7582    +  misc_feature   MCS (fragment): multiple cloning site
   7599..7877    +  CDS            FRB*: T2098L mutant of FKBP-rapamycin binding domain of human FRAP binds synthetic ligands such as AP21967
   7896..8603    +  CDS            mCherry: mCherry is a basic (constitutively fluorescent) red fluorescent protein published in 2004, derived from Discosoma sp.. It is reported to be a very rapidly-maturing monomer with low acid sensitivity.
   8632..8697    +  CDS            HBB (fragment): HBB_PONPY - Experimental evidence at transcript level: Swiss-Prot protein existence level 2. Involved in oxygen transport from the lung to the various peripheral tissues. From Pongo pygmaeus (Bornean orangutan).
   8768..8823    +  polyA_signal   β-globin poly(A) signal: rabbit β-globin polyadenylation signal (Gil and Proudfoot, 1987)
   9184..9217    -  protein_bind   loxP: Cre-mediated recombination occurs in the 8-bp core sequence (GCATACAT). Cre recombinase
   9230..9351    +  polyA_signal   SV40 poly(A) signal: SV40 polyadenylation signal
   9370..9388    -  promoter       T3 promoter: promoter for bacteriophage T3 RNA polymerase
   9431..9453    -  protein_bind   lac operator (fragment): The lac repressor binds to the lac operator to inhibit transcription in E. coli. This inhibition can be relieved by adding lactose or isopropyl-β-D-thiogalactopyranoside (IPTG). lac repressor encoded by lacI
   9457..9487    -  promoter       lac promoter: promoter for the E. coli lac operon
   9502..9523    -  protein_bind   CAP binding site: CAP binding activates transcription in the presence of cAMP. E. coli catabolite activator protein
   9536..9628    -  CDS            lacI (fragment): lac repressor; lacI; The lac repressor binds to the lac operator to inhibit transcription in E. coli. This inhibition can be relieved by adding lactose or isopropyl-β-D-thiogalactopyranoside (IPTG).
   9811..10399   -  rep_origin     ori: high-copy-number ColE1/pMB1/pBR322/pUC origin of replication
  10570..11430   -  CDS            AmpR: β-lactamase; bla; confers resistance to ampicillin, carbenicillin, and related antibiotics
  11431..11535   -  promoter       AmpR promoter: bla
