[The description below was written by a language model from this plasmid's Addgene catalogue record and pLannotate feature annotations shown in this document.]
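Description:
pERB127 is an 11.6 kb mammalian expression plasmid built on an "inducible knockdown/cDNA RMCE" backbone. It is propagated in E. coli at high copy from a ColE1/pUC-type origin under ampicillin selection (AmpR). The mammalian payload lies between a lox2272 site and a loxP site. These heterospecific sites do not recombine with each other, so Cre can swap the whole cassette into a matching genomic acceptor locus by recombinase-mediated cassette exchange.

Just inside the lox2272 site, no promoter is annotated upstream of the first transcription unit. This would fit a promoter-trap design in which the unit is driven from the acceptor locus after exchange, but the record does not say so. This unit begins with a chimeric intron that holds a miR-155-based miRNA scaffold, presumably carrying the listed FKBP-targeted miRNA. Human MIS12 follows, fused to EGFP and three tandem FKBP12 repeats; one repeat is annotated as the F36V variant and one as recoded with alternative codons. An EMCV IRES then drives puromycin resistance, and the unit ends in a bGH poly(A) signal. According to the record, this kinetochore-targeted fusion is expressed constitutively.

A UbC promoter on the opposite strand drives rtTA3. In the presence of doxycycline, rtTA3 activates a divergent TRE-tight promoter. That promoter controls a second intron and miR-155 scaffold followed by FRB (T2098L) fused to mCherry, with a rabbit β-globin poly(A) signal. The "FseI" note in the stated purpose suggests a cloning site for attaching proteins of interest to this module.

Together the parts form a chemically induced dimerization system, in which rapamycin-type ligands bridge FKBP and FRB to recruit the mCherry fusion to Mis12-marked kinetochores. The associated study used this approach to tether Mad1 at metaphase kinetochores and examine mitotic checkpoint reactivation.
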