Addgene plasmid #58283: pERB127
Purpose: const. Mis12-GFP-FKBP3; ind. FRB-mCH(FseI)
Depositing lab: Michael Lampson. Depositing organization: University of Pennsylvania. Publication: Recruitment of Mad1 to metaphase kinetochores is sufficient to reactivate the mitotic checkpoint. Ballister ER, Riegman M, Lampson MA. J Cell Biol. 2014 Mar 17;204(6):901-8. doi: 10.1083/jcb.201311113. PubMed 24637323.
Backbone
  Vector backbone: inducible knockdown/cDNA RMCE
  Vector type: Mammalian Expression
Growth in bacteria
  Bacterial resistance: Ampicillin, 100 μg/mL
  Growth temperature: 37°C
  Growth strain: DH5alpha
  Copy number: High Copy
Gene/Insert 1
  Gene/Insert name: Mis12-GFP-FKBPx3 (alt name: pERB127)
  Species: H. sapiens (human)
  Tag / fusion protein: GFP
Gene/Insert 2
  Gene/Insert name: inducible FRB-mCh
  Species: H. sapiens (human)
  Tag / fusion protein: mCherry (C terminal on insert)
Gene/Insert 3
  Gene/Insert name: FKBP-targeted miRNA
Terms and licenses: Academic/Nonprofit Terms; Industry Terms: Not Available to Industry
How to cite: pERB127 was a gift from Michael Lampson (Addgene plasmid # 58283 ; http://n2t.net/addgene:58283 ; RRID:Addgene_58283)
