>Addgene plasmid #58283 | pERB127 | addgene partial sequence | sequence record 102081 | EGFP-C 5'-CATGGTCCTGCTGGAGTTCGTG-3'
CTCTAGAGGAGTGCAGGTGGAAACCATCTCCCCAGGAGACGGGCGCACCTTCCCCAAGCGCGGCCAGACC
TGCGTGGTGCACTACACCGGGATGCTTGAAGATGGAAAGAAATTTGATTCCTCCCGGGACAGAAACAAGC
CCTTTAAGTTTATGCTAGGCAAGCAGGAGGTGATCCGAGGCTGGGAAGAAGGGGTTGCCCAGATGAGTGT
GGGTCAGAGAGCCAAACTGACTATATCTCCAGATTATGCCTATGGTGCCACTGGGCACCCAGGCATCATC
CCACCACATGCCACTCTCGTCTTCGATGTGGAGCTTCTAAAACTGGAAACTAGAGGCGTGCAGGTCGAGA
CCATCAGCCCCGGCGACGGCCGCACCTTTCCCAAGAGAGGCCAGACTTGCGTGGTCCACTACACCGGCAT
GCTGGAGGACGGCAAGAAGTTCGACAGCAGCCGCGACCGCAACAAGCCCTTCAAGTTCATGCTGGGCAAA
CAGGAAGTGATCCGCGGCTGGGAGGAAGGCGTGGCTCAGATGAGCGTGGGGCAGCGGGCCAAGCTGACCA
TCAGCCCCGACTATGCCTACGGCGCCACCGGCCACCCCGGCATCATCCCCCCCCACGCCACCCTGGTGTT
CGACGTGGAGCTGCTGAAGCTGGAGACTAGTGAATTCGGAGTGCA
