>Addgene plasmid #58283 | pERB127 | addgene partial sequence | sequence record 102082 | EGFP-N 5'-CGTCGCCGTCCAGCTCGACCAG-3'
ATGGTGGCGACTGCTAGCATAGATATTTTCAGTCGTTTCGATTCCTTTTCCACATTGTCTCTAATGTTCT
GTAGTTTTCTGGAGTTCTGAACCAGGGATACTAAACTCTCCCTAAAATCACTAGTCCCATGATCTCTGCC
AACATTATGAAGCTCATCAAAGAAAGTCAACGTCTGTTTGAGTTTGGCCTGAACAATTTTTTGCTCTTCT
AATTCTGCAAGAAGGGCCTGCTTAGTACATAATTCAGTCTTGTACTTCTCCTGTAACTGTTCAATTTCTT
TCTGGAGATGCTGAAAATCTTCCTCACTATAAGGTGTCTCCTTACATTTATCTTCAGGAAGCAAGATGTT
TGAGGGAATACGTAAAATCAGCTGCAAAAACAGTTGCTCCATTTTGCTAAAAAGGTTATCAAAATGTCCT
TTCATGAAGCAAAGAAACTTCTCTGTGCATTTGCGAATCTGCACTGGGCTAATGTCACAGTCTGGGATGC
CATCCAGCTTCTTCAGAATAACCTGTTCAACGGCCTGCATCACTTCAAATAGGTAGTCTTGAAATGCAAT
GTAGATCCGAAGCATGCACGTTTGTGGCGTGAAGCCAAAGAACTGGGCCTCGTAGGTCATTGGATCCACA
GACATGGTGGCGCGCCGGTGGATCCCGGGCCCGCGGTACCGACACCTGTGGAGAGAAAGGCAAAGTGGAT
GTCAGTAAGACCAATAGGTGCCTATCTGGTCCACGCGTATGCGATATCAGCAGCTAGCGCCGAATTCGGC
CATTTGTTCCA
