>Addgene plasmid #58283 | pERB127 | addgene partial sequence | sequence record 105660 | mCherry-R 5'-TTGGTCACCTTCAGCTTGG-3'
CTCGTGGCCGTTCACGGAGCCCTCCATGTGCACCTTGAAGCGCATGAACTCCTTGATGATGGCCATGTTA
TCCTCCTCGCCCTTGCTCACCATGGTGGCGACCGGACTAGTCTTTGAGATTCGTCGGAACACATGATAAT
AGAGGTCCCAGGCTTGGAGGAGGTCCTTGACATTCCCTGATTTCATGTACTTCCTGCACCACTCTTGGGC
CTCCATTAAATCTCGACCATAGGCCTGATTAAAGGATGTTTCCTTCAGAGTCTGGGGGCCCCGTTCCATC
ATAGCATGCAAGGGCTCCAGCACCTCAAACATGCCTTTCACGTTCCTTTCCCCAAAGTACAAACGAGATG
CCTCTTCCAGGCCTTCATGCCACATCTCATGCCAGAGGATTCTAGAAGCCATGGTGACCGGTGGATCCCG
GGCCCGCGGTACCGACACCTGTGGAGAGAAAGGCAAAGTGGATGTCAGTAAGACCAATAGGTGCCTATCT
GGTCCACGCGTATGCGATATCAGCAGCTAGCGCCGAATTCGGCCATTTGTTCCATGTGAGTGCTAGTAAC
AGGCCTTGTGTCCTGTGAGACGCATCTGTACGTCTCTAGCATACAGCCTTCAGCAAGCCTCCAGAGCTCT
AGAAGTCGACCGAAACGCAAGAGTCTTCTCTGTCTCGACAAGCCCAGTTTCTATTGGTCT
