>Addgene plasmid #58283 | pERB127 | addgene partial sequence | sequence record 105663 | DK060425_1 5'-TCCTTAAACCTGTCTTGTAA-3'
GCGCTATGACGGCAATAAAAAGACAGAATAAAACGCACGGGTGTTGGGTCGTTTGTTCATAAACGCGGGG
TTCGGTCCCAGGGCTGGCACTCTGTCGATACCCCACCGAGACCCCATTGGGGCCAATACGCCCGCGTTTC
TTCCTTTTCCCCACCCCACCCCCCAAGTTCGGGTGAAGGCCCAGGGCTCGCAGCCAACGTCGGGGCGGCA
GGCCCTGCCATAGCCACTGGCCCCGTGGGTTAGGGACGGGGTCCCCCATTCGAGAATAAATAACTTCGTA
TAAAGTATCCTATACGAAGTTATCACCCTGCAGTACGTATCCGGTAGCCTTGCAGAAGTTGGTCGTGAGG
CACTGGGCAGGTAAGTATCAAGGTTACAAGACAGGTTTAAGGAGACCAATAGAAACTGGGCTTGTCGAGA
CAGAGAAGACTCTTGCGTTTCGGTCGACTTCTAGAGCTCTGGAGGCTTGCTGAAGGCTGTATGCTGATAT
GGATTCATGTGCACATGGTTTTGGCCACTGACTGACCATGTGCATGAATCCATATCAGGACACAAGGCCT
GTTACTAGCACTCACATGGAACAAATGGCCGAATTCGGCGCTAGCTGCTGATATCGCATACGCGTGGACC
AGATAGGCACCTATTGGTCTTACTGACATCCACTTTGCCTTTCTCTCCACAGGTGTCGGTACCGC
